Addgene plasmid #229568: pCytERM-StayGold-N1
Purpose: Expresses P450-StayGold fusion in mammalian cells
Depositing lab: Kiryl Piatkevich. Depositing organization: Westlake University. Publication: Bright and stable monomeric green fluorescent protein derived from StayGold. Zhang H, Lesnov GD, Subach OM, Zhang W, Kuzmicheva TP, Vlaskina AV, Samygina VR, Chen L, Ye X, Nikolaeva AY, Gabdulkhakov A, Papadaki S, Qin W, Borshchevskiy V, Perfilov MM, Gavrikov AS, Drobizhev M, Mishin AS, Piatkevich KD, Subach FV. Nat Methods. 2024 Apr;21(4):657-665. doi: 10.1038/s41592-024-02203-y. Epub 2024 Feb 26. PubMed 38409224.
Backbone
  Vector backbone: pN1
  Vector type: Mammalian Expression
Growth in bacteria
  Bacterial resistance: Kanamycin, 50 μg/mL
  Growth temperature: 37°C
  Growth strain: DH5alpha
  Copy number: High Copy
Gene/Insert
  Gene/Insert name: StayGold
  Species: Synthetic
  Cloning method: Ligation Independent Cloning
Terms and licenses: Academic/Nonprofit Terms; Industry Terms: Not Available to Industry
How to cite: pCytERM-StayGold-N1 was a gift from Kiryl Piatkevich (Addgene plasmid # 229568 ; http://n2t.net/addgene:229568 ; RRID:Addgene_229568)
