[The description below was written by a language model from this plasmid's Addgene catalogue record and pLannotate feature annotations shown in this document.]
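Description:
pCytERM-StayGold-N1 is a 4,740 nt mammalian expression plasmid built on a pN1-type backbone, in which the gene of interest sits upstream of a fluorescent protein to give a C-terminally tagged fusion. It is propagated in E. coli at high copy from a ColE1/pUC-type origin and selected with kanamycin. The single NeoR/KanR (aminoglycoside phosphotransferase) gene is preceded by both a bacterial bla promoter and the SV40 enhancer/early promoter and is followed by the HSV TK polyadenylation signal, so the same marker can in principle also support G418 selection in mammalian cells. An f1 origin is present as well. Short hits to ble, bGH poly(A) and SV40 large T antigen are fragments typical of this backbone family rather than functional elements.

The expression cassette is driven by the human CMV immediate early enhancer and promoter and terminated by the SV40 poly(A) signal. Immediately downstream of the promoter, flanked by remnants of the multiple cloning site, is a short (87 nt) fragment of rabbit cytochrome P450 CYP2C1. This is the "CytERM" element named in the plasmid, generally understood as an N-terminal membrane anchor that tethers a fusion partner to the cytoplasmic face of the endoplasmic reticulum. The synthetic StayGold green fluorescent protein listed as the insert was not recognised by the automated annotation, but it presumably occupies the unannotated stretch between the MCS remnant and the SV40 terminator region.

The stated purpose is expression of a P450-StayGold fusion in mammalian cells. CytERM fusions are commonly used to label the ER and to assess the oligomerisation tendency of fluorescent proteins, which fits the associated work on developing a monomeric StayGold derivative, although the record does not spell out this use.
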