Features (pLannotate 1.2.2; 15 found; start..end, strand, type, name):
     61..364     +  enhancer       CMV enhancer: human cytomegalovirus immediate early enhancer
    365..568     +  promoter       CMV promoter: human cytomegalovirus (CMV) immediate early promoter
    591..614     +  misc_feature   MCS (fragment): multiple cloning site
    615..701     +  CDS            CYP2C1 (fragment): CP2C1_RABIT - Experimental evidence at protein level: Swiss-Prot protein existence level 1. Cytochromes P450 are a group of heme-thiolate monooxygenases. In liver microsomes, this enzyme is involved in an NADPH-dependent electron transport pathway. It oxidizes a variety of structurally unrelated compounds, including steroids, fatty acids, and xenobiotics. From Oryctolagus cuniculus (Rabbit).
    696..739     +  misc_feature   MCS (fragment): multiple cloning site
   1422..1505    +  CDS            large T antigen (fragment): large T antigen from SV40 (simian virus 40)
   1528..1649    +  polyA_signal   SV40 poly(A) signal: SV40 polyadenylation signal
   1683..2111    -  rep_origin     f1 ori (sequence partly withheld): f1 bacteriophage origin of replication; arrow indicates direction of (+) strand synthesis
   2138..2242    +  promoter       AmpR promoter: bla
   2244..2601    +  promoter       SV40 promoter: SV40 enhancer and early promoter
   2636..3430    +  CDS            NeoR/KanR: aminoglycoside phosphotransferase from Tn5; aph(3')-II (or nptII); confers resistance to neomycin, kanamycin, and G418 (Geneticin®)
   3451..3603    +  CDS            ble (fragment): BLE_KLEPN - Experimental evidence at protein level: Swiss-Prot protein existence level 1. Binding protein with a strong affinity to the bleomycin family of antibiotics. Binds to CL990; an antimitotic-antibiotic compound. From Klebsiella pneumoniae.
   3662..3709    +  polyA_signal   HSV TK poly(A) signal: herpes simplex virus thymidine kinase polyadenylation signal (Cole and Stacy, 1985)
   3800..3816    -  polyA_signal   bGH poly(A) signal (fragment): bovine growth hormone polyadenylation signal
   4038..4626    +  rep_origin     ori: high-copy-number ColE1/pMB1/pBR322/pUC origin of replication
>Addgene plasmid #229568 | pCytERM-StayGold-N1 | addgene full sequence | sequence record 478766 | Addgene NGS Result
TAGTTATTAATAGTAATCAATTACGGGGTCATTAGTTCATAGCCCATATATGGAGTTCCGCGTTACATAA
CTTACGGTAAATGGCCCGCCTGGCTGACCGCCCAACGACCCCCGCCCATTGACGTCAATAATGACGTATG
TTCCCATAGTAACGCCAATAGGGACTTTCCATTGACGTCAATGGGTGGAGTATTTACGGTAAACTGCCCA
CTTGGCAGTACATCAAGTGTATCATATGCCAAGTACGCCCCCTATTGACGTCAATGACGGTAAATGGCCC
GCCTGGCATTATGCCCAGTACATGACCTTATGGGACTTTCCTACTTGGCAGTACATCTACGTATTAGTCA
TCGCTATTACCATGGTGATGCGGTTTTGGCAGTACATCAATGGGCGTGGATAGCGGTTTGACTCACGGGG
ATTTCCAAGTCTCCACCCCATTGACGTCAATGGGAGTTTGTTTTGGCACCAAAATCAACGGGACTTTCCA
AAATGTCGTAACAACTCCGCCCCATTGACGCAAATGGGCGGTAGGCGTGTACGGTGGGAGGTCTATATAA
GCAGAGCTGGTTTAGTGAACCGTCAGATCCGCTAGCGCTACCGGACTCAGATCTATGGACCCTGTGGTGG
TGCTGGGGCTCTGTCTCTCCTGTTTGCTTCTCCTTTCACTCTGGAAACAGAGCTATGGGGGAGGGAAGCT
TCGAATTCTGCAGTCGACGGTACCGCGGGCCCGGGATCCACCGGTCGCCACCATGGCTAGTACACCATTT
AAATTTCAACTTAAAGGAACCATCAATGGCAAATCGTTTACCGTTGAAGGCGAAGGTGAAGGAAATTCAC
ATGAAGGTTCTCATAAAGGAAAATATGTTTGTACAAGTGGAAAACTACCGATGTCATGGGCAGCACTTGG
AACATCCTTTGGTTATGGAATGAAATATTATACCAAATATCCTAGTGGACTGAAGAACTGGTTTCATGAA
GTAATGCCTGAAGGCTTTACCTACGATCGTCATATTCAATATAAAGGCGATGGGAGTATCCATGCAAAAC
ACCAACACTTTATGAAAAATGGGACTTATCACAACATTGTTGAATTTACTGGTCAGGATTTTAAAGAAAA
TAGTCCAGTCTTAACTGGAGATATGAATGTCTCATTACCGAATGAAGTTCAACATATACCCAGAGATGAT
GGAGTAGAATGCCCAGTGACCTTGCTTTATCCTTTATTATCGGATAAATCAAAATGCGTTGAGGCTCACC
AAAATACAATCTGCAAGCCTCTTCATAATCAACCAGCACCTGATGTCCCATATCACTGGATTCGTAAACA
ATACACACAAAGCAAAGATGATACCGAGGAACGTGATCATATTTGTCAATCAGAGACTCTCGAAGCACAC
TTATAAGCGGCCGCGACTCTAGATCATAATCAGCCATACCACATTTGTAGAGGTTTTACTTGCTTTAAAA
AACCTCCCACACCTCCCCCTGAACCTGAAACATAAAATGAATGCAATTGTTGTTGTTAACTTGTTTATTG
CAGCTTATAATGGTTACAAATAAAGCAATAGCATCACAAATTTCACAAATAAAGCATTTTTTTCACTGCA
TTCTAGTTGTGGTTTGTCCAAACTCATCAATGTATCTTAAGGCGTAAATTGTAAGCGTTAATATTTTGTT
AAAATTCGCGTTAAATTTTTGTTAAATCAGCTCATTTTTTAACCAATAGGCCGAAATCGGCAAAATCCCT
TATAAATCAAAAGAATAGACCGAGATAGGGT
[37 nt withheld, positions 1782-1818]
AAAGAACGTGGACTCCAACGTCAAAGG
[49 nt withheld, positions 1846-1894]
T
[91 nt withheld, positions 1896-1986]
G
[124 nt withheld, positions 1988-2111]
CAGGTGGCACTTTTCGGGGAAATGTGCGCGGAACCCCTATTTGTTTATTTTTCTAAATACATTCAAATAT
GTATCCGCTCATGAGACAATAACCCTGATAAATGCTTCAATAATATTGAAAAAGGAAGAGTCCTGAGGCG
GAAAGAACCAGCTGTGGAATGTGTGTCAGTTAGGGTGTGGAAAGTCCCCAGGCTCCCCAGCAGGCAGAAG
TATGCAAAGCATGCATCTCAATTAGTCAGCAACCAGGTGTGGAAAGTCCCCAGGCTCCCCAGCAGGCAGA
AGTATGCAAAGCATGCATCTCAATTAGTCAGCAACCATAGTCCCGCCCCTAACTCCGCCCATCCCGCCCC
TAACTCCGCCCAGTTCCGCCCATTCTCCGCCCCATGGCTGACTAATTTTTTTTATTTATGCAGAGGCCGA
GGCCGCCTCGGCCTCTGAGCTATTCCAGAAGTAGTGAGGAGGCTTTTTTGGAGGCCTAGGCTTTTGCAAA
GATCGATCAAGAGACAGGATGAGGATCGTTTCGCATGATTGAACAAGATGGATTGCACGCAGGTTCTCCG
GCCGCTTGGGTGGAGAGGCTATTCGGCTATGACTGGGCACAACAGACAATCGGCTGCTCTGATGCCGCCG
TGTTCCGGCTGTCAGCGCAGGGGCGCCCGGTTCTTTTTGTCAAGACCGACCTGTCCGGTGCCCTGAATGA
ACTGCAAGACGAGGCAGCGCGGCTATCGTGGCTGGCCACGACGGGCGTTCCTTGCGCAGCTGTGCTCGAC
GTTGTCACTGAAGCGGGAAGGGACTGGCTGCTATTGGGCGAAGTGCCGGGGCAGGATCTCCTGTCATCTC
ACCTTGCTCCTGCCGAGAAAGTATCCATCATGGCTGATGCAATGCGGCGGCTGCATACGCTTGATCCGGC
TACCTGCCCATTCGACCACCAAGCGAAACATCGCATCGAGCGAGCACGTACTCGGATGGAAGCCGGTCTT
GTCGATCAGGATGATCTGGACGAAGAGCATCAGGGGCTCGCGCCAGCCGAACTGTTCGCCAGGCTCAAGG
CGAGCATGCCCGACGGCGAGGATCTCGTCGTGACCCATGGCGATGCCTGCTTGCCGAATATCATGGTGGA
AAATGGCCGCTTTTCTGGATTCATCGACTGTGGCCGGCTGGGTGTGGCGGACCGCTATCAGGACATAGCG
TTGGCTACCCGTGATATTGCTGAAGAGCTTGGCGGCGAATGGGCTGACCGCTTCCTCGTGCTTTACGGTA
TCGCCGCTCCCGATTCGCAGCGCATCGCCTTCTATCGCCTTCTTGACGAGTTCTTCTGAGCGGGACTCTG
GGGTTCGAAATGACCGACCAAGCGACGCCCAACCTGCCATCACGAGATTTCGATTCCACCGCCGCCTTCT
ATGAAAGGTTGGGCTTCGGAATCGTTTTCCGGGACGCCGGCTGGATGATCCTCCAGCGCGGGGATCTCAT
GCTGGAGTTCTTCGCCCACCCTAGGGGGAGGCTAACTGAAACACGGAAGGAGACAATACCGGAAGGAACC
CGCGCTATGACGGCAATAAAAAGACAGAATAAAACGCACGGTGTTGGGTCGTTTGTTCATAAACGCGGGG
TTCGGTCCCAGGGCTGGCACTCTGTCGATACCCCACCGAGACCCCATTGGGGCCAATACGCCCGCGTTTC
TTCCTTTTCCCCACCCCACCCCCCAAGTTCGGGTGAAGGCCCAGGGCTCGCAGCCAACGTCGGGGCGGCA
GGCCCTGCCATAGCCTCAGGTTACTCATATATACTTTAGATTGATTTAAAACTTCATTTTTAATTTAAAA
GGATCTAGGTGAAGATCCTTTTTGATAATCTCATGACCAAAATCCCTTAACGTGAGTTTTCGTTCCACTG
AGCGTCAGACCCCGTAGAAAAGATCAAAGGATCTTCTTGAGATCCTTTTTTTCTGCGCGTAATCTGCTGC
TTGCAAACAAAAAAACCACCGCTACCAGCGGTGGTTTGTTTGCCGGATCAAGAGCTACCAACTCTTTTTC
CGAAGGTAACTGGCTTCAGCAGAGCGCAGATACCAAATACTGTTCTTCTAGTGTAGCCGTAGTTAGGCCA
CCACTTCAAGAACTCTGTAGCACCGCCTACATACCTCGCTCTGCTAATCCTGTTACCAGTGGCTGCTGCC
AGTGGCGATAAGTCGTGTCTTACCGGGTTGGACTCAAGACGATAGTTACCGGATAAGGCGCAGCGGTCGG
GCTGAACGGGGGGTTCGTGCACACAGCCCAGCTTGGAGCGAACGACCTACACCGAACTGAGATACCTACA
GCGTGAGCTATGAGAAAGCGCCACGCTTCCCGAAGGGAGAAAGGCGGACAGGTATCCGGTAAGCGGCAGG
GTCGGAACAGGAGAGCGCACGAGGGAGCTTCCAGGGGGAAACGCCTGGTATCTTTATAGTCCTGTCGGGT
TTCGCCACCTCTGACTTGAGCGTCGATTTTTGTGATGCTCGTCAGGGGGGCGGAGCCTATGGAAAAACGC
CAGCAACGCGGCCTTTTTACGGTTCCTGGCCTTTTGCTGGCCTTTTGCTCACATGTTCTTTCCTGCGTTA
TCCCCTGATTCTGTGGATAACCGTATTACCGCCATGCAT
